>Addgene plasmid #58067 | tdTurboRFP-Zyxin-6 | addgene full sequence | sequence record 218699 | Addgene NGS Result
CATGTTCTTTCCTGCGTTATCCCCTGATTCTGTGGATAACCGTATTACCGCCATGCATTAGTTATTAATA
GTAATCAATTACGGGGTCATTAGTTCATAGCCCATATATGGAGTTCCGCGTTACATAACTTACGGTAAAT
GGCCCGCCTGGCTGACCGCCCAACGACCCCCGCCCATTGACGTCAATAATGACGTATGTTCCCATAGTAA
CGCCAATAGGGACTTTCCATTGACGTCAATGGGTGGAGTATTTACGGTAAACTGCCCACTTGGCAGTACA
TCAAGTGTATCATATGCCAAGTACGCCCCCTATTGACGTCAATGACGGTAAATGGCCCGCCTGGCATTAT
GCCCAGTACATGACCTTATGGGACTTTCCTACTTGGCAGTACATCTACGTATTAGTCATCGCTATTACCA
TGGTGATGCGGTTTTGGCAGTACATCAATGGGCGTGGATAGCGGTTTGACTCACGGGGATTTCCAAGTCT
CCACCCCATTGACGTCAATGGGAGTTTGTTTTGGCACCAAAATCAACGGGACTTTCCAAAATGTCGTAAC
AACTCCGCCCCATTGACGCAAATGGGCGGTAGGCGTGTACGGTGGGAGGTCTATATAAGCAGAGCTGGTT
TAGTGAACCGTCAGATCCGCTAGCGCTACCGGACTCAGATCTCGAGCTCAAGCTTCGAATTCCATGGCGG
CCCCCCGCCCGTCTCCCGCGATCCCCGTTTCGGTCTCGGCTCCGGCTTTTTACGCCCCGCAGAAGAAGTT
CGGCCCTGTGGTGGCCCCAAAGCCCAAAGTGAATCCCTTCCGGCCCAGGGACAGCGAGCCTCCCCCGGCA
CCCGGGGCCCAGCGCGCACAGATGGGCCGGGTGGGCGATATTCCCCCGCCGCCCCCGGAAGACTTTCCCC
TGCCTCCACCTCCCCTTGCTGGGGATGGCGACGATGCAGAGGGTGCTCTGGGAGGTGCCTTCCCGCCGCC
CCCTCCCCCGATCGAGGAATCATTTCCCCCTGCGCCTCTGGAGGAGGAGATCTTCCCTTCCCCGCCGCCT
CCTCCGGAGGAGGAGGGAGGGCCTGAGGCCCCCATACCGCCCCCACCACAGCCCAGGGAGAAGGTGAGCA
GTATTGATTTGGAGATCGACTCTCTGTCCTCACTGCTGGATGACATGACCAAGAATGATCCTTTCAAAGC
CCGGGTGTCATCTGGATATGTGCCCCCACCAGTGGCCACTCCATTCAGTTCCAAGTCCAGTACCAAGCCT
GCAGCCGGGGGCACAGCACCCCTGCCTCCTTGGAAGTCCCCTTCCAGCTCCCAGCCTCTGCCCCAGGTTC
CGGCTCCGGCTCAGAGCCAGACACAGTTCCATGTTCAGCCCCAGCCCCAGCCCAAGCCTCAGGTCCAACT
CCATGTCCAGTCCCAGACCCAGCCTGTGTCTTTGGCTAACACCCAGCCCCGAGGGCCCCCAGCCTCATCT
CCGGCTCCAGCCCCTAAGTTTTCTCCAGTGACTCCTAAGTTTACTCCTGTGGCTTCCAAGTTCAGTCCTG
GAGCCCCAGGTGGATCTGGGTCACAACCAAATCAAAAATTGGGGCACCCCGAAGCTCTTTCTGCTGGCAC
AGGCTCCCCTCAACCTCCCAGCTTCACCTATGCCCAGCAGAGGGAGAAGCCCCGAGTGCAGGAGAAGCAG
CACCCCGTGCCCCCACCGGCTCAGAACCAAAACCAGGTGCGCTCCCCTGGGGCCCCAGGGCCCCTGACTC
TGAAGGAGGTGGAGGAGCTGGAGCAGCTGACCCAGCAGCTAATGCAGGACATGGAGCATCCTCAGAGGCA
GAATGTGGCTGTCAACGAACTCTGCGGCCGATGCCATCAACCCCTGGCCCGGGCGCAGCCAGCCGTCCGC
GCTCTAGGGCAGCTGTTCCACATCGCCTGCTTCACCTGCCACCAGTGTGCGCAGCAGCTCCAGGGCCAGC
AGTTCTACAGTCTGGAGGGGGCGCCGTACTGCGAGGGCTGTTACACTGACACCCTGGAGAAGTGTAACAC
CTGCGGGGAGCCCATCACTGACCGCATGCTGAGGGCCACGGGCAAGGCCTATCACCCGCACTGCTTCACC
TGTGTGGTCTGCGCCCGCCCCCTGGAGGGCACCTCCTTCATCGTGGACCAGGCCAACCGGCCCCACTGTG
TCCCCGACTACCACAAGCAGTACGCCCCGAGGTGCTCCGTCTGCTCTGAGCCCATCATGCCTGAGCCTGG
CCGAGATGAGACTGTGCGAGTGGTCGCCCTGGACAAGAACTTCCACATGAAGTGTTACAAGTGTGAGGAC
TGCGGGAAGCCCCTGTCGATTGAGGCAGATGACAATGGCTGCTTCCCCCTGGACGGTCACGTGCTCTGTC
GGAAGTGCCACACTGCTAGAGCCCAGACGGATCCACCGGTCGCCACCATGAGCGAGCTGATCAAGGAGAA
CATGCACATGAAGCTGTACATGGAGGGCACCGTGAACAACCACCACTTCAAGTGCACATCCGAGGGCGAA
GGCAAGCCCTACGAGGGCACCCAGACCATGAAGATCAAGGTGGTCGAGGGCGGCCCTCTCCCCTTCGCCT
TCGACATCCTGGCTACCAGCTTCATGTACGGCAGCAAAGCCTTCATCAACCACACCCAGGGCATCCCCGA
CTTCTTTAAGCAGTCCTTCCCTGAGGGCTTCACATGGGAGAGAATCACCACATACGAAGACGGGGGCGTG
CTGACCGCTACCCAGGACACCAGCTTCCAGAACGGCTGCATCATCTACAACGTCAAGATCAACGGGGTGA
ACTTCCCATCCAACGGCCCTGTGATGCAGAAGAAAACACGCGGCTGGGAGGCCAACACCGAGATGCTGTA
CCCCGCTGACGGCGGCCTGAGAGGCCACAGCCAGATGGCCCTGAAGCTCGTGGGCGGGGGCTACCTGCAC
TGCTCCTTCAAGACCACATACAGATCCAAGAAACCCGCTAAGAACCTCAAGATGCCCGGCTTCCACTTCG
TGGACCACAGACTGGAAAGAATCAAGGAGGCCGACAAAGAGACCTACGTCGAGCAGCACGAGATGGCTGT
GGCCAAGTACTGCGACCTCCCTAGCAAACTGGGGCACAGAGGGCATGGCACCGGCAGCACCGGCAGCGGC
AGCTCCGGTACCGCCTCCTCCGAGGACAACAACATGGCCATGAGCGAGCTGATCAAGGAGAACATGCACA
TGAAGCTGTACATGGAGGGCACCGTGAACAACCACCACTTCAAGTGCACATCCGAGGGCGAAGGCAAGCC
CTACGAGGGCACCCAGACCATGAAGATCAAGGTGGTCGAGGGCGGCCCTCTCCCCTTCGCCTTCGACATC
CTGGCTACCAGCTTCATGTACGGCAGCAAAGCCTTCATCAACCACACCCAGGGCATCCCCGACTTCTTTA
AGCAGTCCTTCCCTGAGGGCTTCACATGGGAGAGAATCACCACATACGAAGACGGGGGCGTGCTGACCGC
TACCCAGGACACCAGCTTCCAGAACGGCTGCATCATCTACAACGTCAAGATCAACGGGGTGAACTTCCCA
TCCAACGGCCCTGTGATGCAGAAGAAAACACGCGGCTGGGAGGCCAACACCGAGATGCTGTACCCCGCTG
ACGGCGGCCTGAGAGGCCACAGCCAGATGGCCCTGAAGCTCGTGGGCGGGGGCTACCTGCACTGCTCCTT
CAAGACCACATACAGATCCAAGAAACCCGCTAAGAACCTCAAGATGCCCGGCTTCCACTTCGTGGACCAC
AGACTGGAAAGAATCAAGGAGGCCGACAAAGAGACCTACGTCGAGCAGCACGAGATGGCTGTGGCCAAGT
ACTGCGACCTCCCTAGCAAACTGGGGCACAGAGATGAATCCGGACTCAGATCTTGAGCGGCCGCGACTCT
AGATCATAATCAGCCATACCACATTTGTAGAGGTTTTACTTGCTTTAAAAAACCTCCCACACCTCCCCCT
GAACCTGAAACATAAAATGAATGCAATTGTTGTTGTTAACTTGTTTATTGCAGCTTATAATGGTTACAAA
TAAAGCAATAGCATCACAAATTTCACAAATAAAGCATTTTTTTCACTGCATTCTAGTTGTGGTTTGTCCA
AACTCATCAATGTATCTTAAGGCGTAAATTGTAAGCGTTAATATTTTGTTAAAATTCGCGTTAAATTTTT
GTTAAATCAGCTCATTTTTTAACCAATAGGCCGAAATCGGCAAAATCCCTTATAAATCAAAAGAATAGAC
CGAGATAGGGT
[37 nt withheld, positions 4282-4318]
AAAGAACGTGGACTCCAACGTCAAAGG
[49 nt withheld, positions 4346-4394]
T
[91 nt withheld, positions 4396-4486]
G
[124 nt withheld, positions 4488-4611]
CAGGTGGCACTTTTCGGGGAAATGTGCGCGGAACCCCTATTTGTTTATTTTTCTAAATACATTCAAATAT
GTATCCGCTCATGAGACAATAACCCTGATAAATGCTTCAATAATATTGAAAAAGGAAGAGTCCTGAGGCG
GAAAGAACCAGCTGTGGAATGTGTGTCAGTTAGGGTGTGGAAAGTCCCCAGGCTCCCCAGCAGGCAGAAG
TATGCAAAGCATGCATCTCAATTAGTCAGCAACCAGGTGTGGAAAGTCCCCAGGCTCCCCAGCAGGCAGA
AGTATGCAAAGCATGCATCTCAATTAGTCAGCAACCATAGTCCCGCCCCTAACTCCGCCCATCCCGCCCC
TAACTCCGCCCAGTTCCGCCCATTCTCCGCCCCATGGCTGACTAATTTTTTTTATTTATGCAGAGGCCGA
GGCCGCCTCGGCCTCTGAGCTATTCCAGAAGTAGTGAGGAGGCTTTTTTGGAGGCCTAGGCTTTTGCAAA
GATCGATCAAGAGACAGGATGAGGATCGTTTCGCATGATTGAACAAGATGGATTGCACGCAGGTTCTCCG
GCCGCTTGGGTGGAGAGGCTATTCGGCTATGACTGGGCACAACAGACAATCGGCTGCTCTGATGCCGCCG
TGTTCCGGCTGTCAGCGCAGGGGCGCCCGGTTCTTTTTGTCAAGACCGACCTGTCCGGTGCCCTGAATGA
ACTGCAAGACGAGGCAGCGCGGCTATCGTGGCTGGCCACGACGGGCGTTCCTTGCGCAGCTGTGCTCGAC
GTTGTCACTGAAGCGGGAAGGGACTGGCTGCTATTGGGCGAAGTGCCGGGGCAGGATCTCCTGTCATCTC
ACCTTGCTCCTGCCGAGAAAGTATCCATCATGGCTGATGCAATGCGGCGGCTGCATACGCTTGATCCGGC
TACCTGCCCATTCGACCACCAAGCGAAACATCGCATCGAGCGAGCACGTACTCGGATGGAAGCCGGTCTT
GTCGATCAGGATGATCTGGACGAAGAGCATCAGGGGCTCGCGCCAGCCGAACTGTTCGCCAGGCTCAAGG
CGAGCATGCCCGACGGCGAGGATCTCGTCGTGACCCATGGCGATGCCTGCTTGCCGAATATCATGGTGGA
AAATGGCCGCTTTTCTGGATTCATCGACTGTGGCCGGCTGGGTGTGGCGGACCGCTATCAGGACATAGCG
TTGGCTACCCGTGATATTGCTGAAGAGCTTGGCGGCGAATGGGCTGACCGCTTCCTCGTGCTTTACGGTA
TCGCCGCTCCCGATTCGCAGCGCATCGCCTTCTATCGCCTTCTTGACGAGTTCTTCTGAGCGGGACTCTG
GGGTTCGAAATGACCGACCAAGCGACGCCCAACCTGCCATCACGAGATTTCGATTCCACCGCCGCCTTCT
ATGAAAGGTTGGGCTTCGGAATCGTTTTCCGGGACGCCGGCTGGATGATCCTCCAGCGCGGGGATCTCAT
GCTGGAGTTCTTCGCCCACCCTAGGGGGAGGCTAACTGAAACACGGAAGGAGACAATACCGGAAGGAACC
CGCGCTATGACGGCAATAAAAAGACAGAATAAAACGCACGGTGTTGGGTCGTTTGTTCATAAACGCGGGG
TTCGGTCCCAGGGCTGGCACTCTGTCGATACCCCACCGAGACCCCATTGGGGCCAATACGCCCGCGTTTC
TTCCTTTTCCCCACCCCACCCCCCAAGTTCGGGTGAAGGCCCAGGGCTCGCAGCCAACGTCGGGGCGGCA
GGCCCTGCCATAGCCTCAGGTTACTCATATATACTTTAGATTGATTTAAAACTTCATTTTTAATTTAAAA
GGATCTAGGTGAAGATCCTTTTTGATAATCTCATGACCAAAATCCCTTAACGTGAGTTTTCGTTCCACTG
AGCGTCAGACCCCGTAGAAAAGATCAAAGGATCTTCTTGAGATCCTTTTTTTCTGCGCGTAATCTGCTGC
TTGCAAACAAAAAAACCACCGCTACCAGCGGTGGTTTGTTTGCCGGATCAAGAGCTACCAACTCTTTTTC
CGAAGGTAACTGGCTTCAGCAGAGCGCAGATACCAAATACTGTTCTTCTAGTGTAGCCGTAGTTAGGCCA
CCACTTCAAGAACTCTGTAGCACCGCCTACATACCTCGCTCTGCTAATCCTGTTACCAGTGGCTGCTGCC
AGTGGCGATAAGTCGTGTCTTACCGGGTTGGACTCAAGACGATAGTTACCGGATAAGGCGCAGCGGTCGG
GCTGAACGGGGGGTTCGTGCACACAGCCCAGCTTGGAGCGAACGACCTACACCGAACTGAGATACCTACA
GCGTGAGCTATGAGAAAGCGCCACGCTTCCCGAAGGGAGAAAGGCGGACAGGTATCCGGTAAGCGGCAGG
GTCGGAACAGGAGAGCGCACGAGGGAGCTTCCAGGGGGAAACGCCTGGTATCTTTATAGTCCTGTCGGGT
TTCGCCACCTCTGACTTGAGCGTCGATTTTTGTGATGCTCGTCAGGGGGGCGGAGCCTATGGAAAAACGC
CAGCAACGCGGCCTTTTTACGGTTCCTGGCCTTTTGCTGGCCTTTTGCTCA
Features (pLannotate 1.2.2; 18 found; start..end, strand, type, name):
      1..51      +  rep_origin     RSF ori (fragment): Plasmids containing the RSF 1030 origin of replication can be propagated in E. coli cells that contain additional plasmids with compatible origins.
    119..422     +  enhancer       CMV enhancer: human cytomegalovirus immediate early enhancer
    423..626     +  promoter       CMV promoter: human cytomegalovirus (CMV) immediate early promoter
    649..692     +  misc_feature   MCS (fragment): multiple cloning site
    694..2409    +  CDS            ZYX: ZYX_HUMAN - Experimental evidence at protein level: Swiss-Prot protein existence level 1. Adhesion plaque protein. Binds alpha-actinin and the CRP protein. Important for targeting TES and ENA/VASP family members to focal adhesions and for the formation of actin-rich structures. May be a component of a signal transduction pathway that mediates adhesion- stimulated changes in gene expression (By similarity). From Homo sapiens (Human).
   2428..3120    +  CDS            TurboRFP: TurboRFP is a basic (constitutively fluorescent) orange fluorescent protein published in 2007, derived from Entacmaea quadricolor. It has low acid sensitivity.
   3121..3192    +  CDS            TDsmURFP (fragment): monomeric tandem dimer of a small ultra-red fluorescent protein derived from a cyanobacterial phycobiliprotein (Rodriguez et al., 2016)
   3190..3882    +  CDS            TurboRFP: TurboRFP is a basic (constitutively fluorescent) orange fluorescent protein published in 2007, derived from Entacmaea quadricolor. It has low acid sensitivity.
   3922..4005    +  CDS            large T antigen (fragment): large T antigen from SV40 (simian virus 40)
   4028..4149    +  polyA_signal   SV40 poly(A) signal: SV40 polyadenylation signal
   4183..4611    -  rep_origin     f1 ori (sequence partly withheld): f1 bacteriophage origin of replication; arrow indicates direction of (+) strand synthesis
   4638..4742    +  promoter       AmpR promoter: bla
   4744..5101    +  promoter       SV40 promoter: SV40 enhancer and early promoter
   5136..5930    +  CDS            NeoR/KanR: aminoglycoside phosphotransferase from Tn5; aph(3')-II (or nptII); confers resistance to neomycin, kanamycin, and G418 (Geneticin®)
   5951..6103    +  CDS            ble (fragment): BLE_KLEPN - Experimental evidence at protein level: Swiss-Prot protein existence level 1. Binding protein with a strong affinity to the bleomycin family of antibiotics. Binds to CL990; an antimitotic-antibiotic compound. From Klebsiella pneumoniae.
   6162..6209    +  polyA_signal   HSV TK poly(A) signal: herpes simplex virus thymidine kinase polyadenylation signal (Cole and Stacy, 1985)
   6300..6316    -  polyA_signal   bGH poly(A) signal (fragment): bovine growth hormone polyadenylation signal
   6538..7126    +  rep_origin     ori: high-copy-number ColE1/pMB1/pBR322/pUC origin of replication
