[The description below was written by a language model from this plasmid's Addgene catalogue record and pLannotate feature annotations shown in this document.]
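Description:
tdTurboRFP-Zyxin-6 is a mammalian expression plasmid that produces human zyxin (ZYX) fused at its C terminus to tdTurboRFP, a tandem dimer of the orange-red fluorescent protein TurboRFP from Entacmaea quadricolor. The sequenced record is 7,182 nt. In it, the CMV immediate early enhancer and promoter drive a single open reading frame. A remnant of the multiple cloning site precedes the zyxin coding sequence, which is followed after a short linker by two TurboRFP copies joined by a short spacer. The annotation software labels that spacer as a fragment of an unrelated tandem-dimer protein, which probably reflects only linker similarity. The transcript ends at an SV40 polyadenylation signal. The small "large T antigen" fragment annotated just upstream of that signal is probably part of the SV40-derived terminator region rather than a functional element. The catalogue entry notes three amino-acid substitutions in zyxin relative to the reference sequence: S11P, G42R and E62D.

The backbone carries a high-copy ColE1/pUC-type origin for propagation in E. coli and an f1 origin. A single NeoR/KanR (Tn5 aminoglycoside phosphotransferase) cassette sits behind both a bacterial promoter and the SV40 early promoter and ends in an HSV TK poly(A) signal. This arrangement gives kanamycin resistance in bacteria and G418 selection in mammalian cells. The other short fragment hits (RSF ori, ble, bGH poly(A)) appear to be partial matches of no stated function.

Zyxin is an adhesion plaque protein, so the fusion serves as a live-cell marker for focal adhesions. The listed excitation and emission maxima are 553 nm and 576 nm.
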