Addgene plasmid #58067: tdTurboRFP-Zyxin-6
Purpose: Localization: Focal Adhesions, Excitation: 553, Emission: 576
Depositing lab: Michael Davidson. Depositing organization: Florida State University, Tallahassee.
Backbone
  Vector backbone: tdTurboRFP
  Backbone size w/o insert (bp): 4750
  Vector type: Mammalian Expression
  Selectable markers: Neomycin (select with G418)
Growth in bacteria
  Bacterial resistance: Kanamycin, 50 μg/mL
  Growth temperature: 37°C
  Growth strain: DH5alpha
  Copy number: High Copy
Gene/Insert
  Gene/Insert name: Zyxin (alt name: NM_003461)
  Species: H. sapiens (human)
  Mutation: S11P, G42R and E62D
  Entrez Gene: ZYX (a.k.a. ESP-2, HED-2)
  Promoter: CMV
  Tag / fusion protein: tdTurboRFP (C terminal on insert)
  Cloning method: Unknown
  Sequencing primers: 5′ CMV-F; 3′ SV40pA-R
Terms and licenses: Academic/Nonprofit Terms; Industry Terms
Depositor comments: . Excitation = 553; Emission = 576
How to cite: tdTurboRFP-Zyxin-6 was a gift from Michael Davidson (Addgene plasmid # 58067 ; http://n2t.net/addgene:58067 ; RRID:Addgene_58067)
