>Addgene plasmid #58067 | tdTurboRFP-Zyxin-6 | depositor partial sequence | sequence record 89204 | insert sequence
TACCGGACTCAGATCTCGAGCTCAAGCTTCGAATTCCATGGCGGCCCCCCGCCCGTCTCCCGCGATCCCC
GTTTCGGTCTCGGCTCCGGCTTTTTACGCCCCGCAGAAGAAGTTCGGCCCTGTGGTGGCCCCAAAGCCCA
AAGTGAATCCCTTCCGGCCCAGGGACAGCGAGCCTCCCCCGGCACCCGGGGCCCAGCGCGCACAGATGGG
CCGGGTGGGCGATATTCCCCCGCCGCCCCCGGAAGACTTTCCCCTGCCTCCACCTCCCCTTGCTGGGGAT
GGCGACGATGCAGAGGGTGCTCTGGGAGGTGCCTTCCCGCCGCCCCCTCCCCCGATCGAGGAATCATTTC
CCCCTGCGCCTCTGGAGGAGGAGATCTTCCCTTCCCCGCCGCCTCCTCCGGAGGAGGAGGGAGGGCCTGA
GGCCCCCATACCGCCCCCACCACAGCCCAGGGAGAAGGTGAGCAGTATTGATTTGGAGATCGACTCTCTG
TCCTCACTGCTGGATGACATGACCAAGAATGATCCTTTCAAAGCCCGGGTGTCATCTGGATATGTGCCCC
CACCAGTGGCCACTCCATTCAGTTCCAAGTCCAGTACCAAGCCTGCAGCCGGGGGCACAGCACCCCTGCC
TCCTTGGAAGTCCCCTTCCAGCTCCCAGCCTCTGCCCCAGGTTCCGGCTCCGGCTCAGAGCCAGACACAG
TTCCATGTTCAGCCCCAGCCCCAGCCCAAGCCTCAGGTCCAACTCCATGTCCAGTCCCAGACCCAGCCTG
TGTCTTTGGCTAACACCCAGCCCCGAGGGCCCCCAGCCTCATCTCCGGCTCCAGCCCCTAAGTTTTCTCC
AGTGACTCCTAAGTTTACTCCTGTGGCTTCCAAGTTCAGTCCTGGAGCCCCAGGTGGATCTGGGTCACAA
CCAAATCAAAAATTGGGGCACCCCGAAGCTCTTTCTGCTGGCACAGGCTCCCCTCAACCTCCCAGCTTCA
CCTATGCCCAGCAGAGGGAGAAGCCCCGAGTGCAGGAGAAGCAGCACCCCGTGCCCCCACCGGCTCAGAA
CCAAAACCAGGTGCGCTCCCCTGGGGCCCCAGGGCCCCTGACTCTGAAGGAGGTGGAGGAGCTGGAGCAG
CTGACCCAGCAGCTAATGCAGGACATGGAGCATCCTCAGAGGCAGAATGTGGCTGTCAACGAACTCTGCG
GCCGATGCCATCAACCCCTGGCCCGGGCGCAGCCAGCCGTCCGCGCTCTAGGGCAGCTGTTCCACATCGC
CTGCTTCACCTGCCACCAGTGTGCGCAGCAGCTCCAGGGCCAGCAGTTCTACAGTCTGGAGGGGGCGCCG
TACTGCGAGGGCTGTTACACTGACACCCTGGAGAAGTGTAACACCTGCGGGGAGCCCATCACTGACCGCA
TGCTGAGGGCCACGGGCAAGGCCTATCACCCGCACTGCTTCACCTGTGTGGTCTGCGCCCGCCCCCTGGA
GGGCACCTCCTTCATCGTGGACCAGGCCAACCGGCCCCACTGTGTCCCCGACTACCACAAGCAGTACGCC
CCGAGGTGCTCCGTCTGCTCTGAGCCCATCATGCCTGAGCCTGGCCGAGATGAGACTGTGCGAGTGGTCG
CCCTGGACAAGAACTTCCACATGAAGTGTTACAAGTGTGAGGACTGCGGGAAGCCCCTGTCGATTGAGGC
AGATGACAATGGCTGCTTCCCCCTGGACGGTCACGTGCTCTGTCGGAAGTGCCACACTGCTAGAGCCCAG
ACGGATCCACCGGTCGCCACCATGAGCGAGCTGATCAAGGAGAACATGCACATGAAGCTGTACATGGAGG
GCACCGTGAACAACCACCACTTCAAGTGCACATCCGAGGGCGAAGGCAAGCCCTACGAGGGCACCCAGAC
CATGAAGATCAAGGTGGTCGAGGGCGGCCCTCTCCCCTTCGCCTTCGACATCCTGGCTACCAGCTTCATG
TACGGCAGCAAAGCCTTCATCAACCACACCCAGGGCATCCCCGACTTCTTTAAGCAGTCCTTCCCTGAGG
GCTTCACATGGGAGAGAATCACCACATACGAAGACGGGGGCGTGCTGACCGCTACCCAGGACACCAGCTT
CCAGAACGGCTGCATCATCTACAACGTCAAGATCAACGGGGTGAACTTCCCATCCAACGGCCCTGTGATG
CAGAAGAAAACACGCGGCTGGGAGGCCAACACCGAGATGCTGTACCCCGCTGACGGCGGCCTGAGAGGCC
ACAGCCAGATGGCCCTGAAGCTCGTGGGCGGGGGCTACCTGCACTGCTCCTTCAAGACCACATACAGATC
CAAGAAACCCGCTAAGAACCTCAAGATGCCCGGCTTCCACTTCGTGGACCACAGACTGGAAAGAATCAAG
GAGGCCGACAAAGAGACCTACGTCGAGCAGCACGAGATGGCTGTGGCCAAGTACTGCGACCTCCCTAGCA
AACTGGGGCACAGAGGGCATGGCACCGGCAGCACCGGCAGCGGCAGCTCCGGTACCGCCTCCTCCGAGGA
CAACAACATGGCCATGAGCGAGCTGATCAAGGAGAACATGCACATGAAGCTGTACATGGAGGGCACCGTG
AACAACCACCACTTCAAGTGCACATCCGAGGGCGAAGGCAAGCCCTACGAGGGCACCCAGACCATGAAGA
TCAAGGTGGTCGAGGGCGGCCCTCTCCCCTTCGCCTTCGACATCCTGGCTACCAGCTTCATGTACGGCAG
CAAAGCCTTCATCAACCACACCCAGGGCATCCCCGACTTCTTTAAGCAGTCCTTCCCTGAGGGCTTCACA
TGGGAGAGAATCACCACATACGAAGACGGGGGCGTGCTGACCGCTACCCAGGACACCAGCTTCCAGAACG
GCTGCATCATCTACAACGTCAAGATCAACGGGGTGAACTTCCCATCCAACGGCCCTGTGATGCAGAAGAA
AACACGCGGCTGGGAGGCCAACACCGAGATGCTGTACCCCGCTGACGGCGGCCTGAGAGGCCACAGCCAG
ATGGCCCTGAAGCTCGTGGGCGGGGGCTACCTGCACTGCTCCTTCAAGACCACATACAGATCCAAGAAAC
CCGCTAAGAACCTCAAGATGCCCGGCTTCCACTTCGTGGACCACAGACTGGAAAGAATCAAGGAGGCCGA
CAAAGAGACCTACGTCGAGCAGCACGAGATGGCTGTGGCCAAGTACTGCGACCTCCCTAGCAAACTGGGG
CACAGAGATGAATCCGGACTCAGATCTTGAGCGGCCGCGACTCTAGATCATAATCAGCCATACCACATT
